Addgene plasmid #76725: PDK3 gRNA (BRDN0001147370)
Purpose: 3rd generation lentiviral gRNA plasmid targeting human PDK3
Depositing lab: John Doench & David Root. Depositing organization: Broad Institute. Publication: Optimized sgRNA design to maximize activity and minimize off-target effects of CRISPR-Cas9. Doench JG, Fusi N, Sullender M, Hegde M, Vaimberg EW, Donovan KF, Smith I, Tothova Z, Wilen C, Orchard R, Virgin HW, Listgarten J, Root DE. Nat Biotechnol. 2016 Jan 18. doi: 10.1038/nbt.3437. PubMed 26780180.
Backbone
  Vector backbone: lentiGuide-Puro
  Backbone manufacturer: Zhang Lab (Addgene plasmid # 52963)
  Vector type: Mammalian Expression, Lentiviral, CRISPR
  Selectable markers: Puromycin
Growth in bacteria
  Bacterial resistance: Ampicillin, 100 μg/mL
  Growth temperature: 37°C
  Growth strain: DH5alpha
  Copy number: High Copy
Gene/Insert
  Gene/Insert name: PDK3 (alt names: PDK3; NM_001142386.2)
  gRNA/shRNA sequence: TAGCATATGAAACAGATGTG
  Species: H. sapiens (human)
  Entrez Gene: PDK3 (a.k.a. CMTX6, GS1-358P8.4)
  Promoter: hU6
  Cloning method: Unknown
  Sequencing primers: 5′ U6-F; 3′ pS2-R
Terms and licenses: Academic/Nonprofit Terms; Industry Terms: Not Available to Industry
Depositor comments: The gRNA was designed to target the following Genbank reference sequence(s): NM_001142386.2,NM_005391.4. Note that this plasmid does NOT contain Cas9. It should be used in conjunction with lentiCas9-Blast (Addgene #52962) or otherwise with cell lines already expressing Cas9. Browse the full kinome gRNA library at http://www.addgene.org/pooled-library/broadgpp-human-kinome/ or visit http://www.broadinstitute.org/rnai/public/ for detailed protocols and information.
How to cite: PDK3 gRNA (BRDN0001147370) was a gift from John Doench & David Root (Addgene plasmid # 76725 ; http://n2t.net/addgene:76725 ; RRID:Addgene_76725)
