[The description below was written by a language model from this plasmid's Addgene catalogue record and pLannotate feature annotations shown in this document.]
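Description:
PDK3 gRNA (BRDN0001147370) is a third-generation lentiviral transfer plasmid built on the lentiGuide-Puro backbone. It delivers a single CRISPR guide RNA against human PDK3 (pyruvate dehydrogenase kinase 3), designed against two PDK3 reference transcripts. The assembled sequence is about 8.3 kb. In bacteria it is maintained at high copy through a ColE1/pUC-type origin and selected with ampicillin via the β-lactamase gene. An f1 origin, an SV40 origin and remnants of lac and T7/T3 cloning-vector elements are also present in the backbone.

The viral genome is driven by an RSV promoter fused to a truncated HIV-1 5' LTR, which makes transcription in packaging cells Tat-independent. It carries the Ψ packaging signal with a partial gag sequence, the Rev response element for nuclear export of the full-length RNA, and a cPPT/CTS. It ends in a ΔU3 self-inactivating 3' LTR, so the integrated provirus lacks LTR promoter activity. Two expression units sit between the LTRs. A human U6 RNA polymerase III promoter transcribes the 20-nt PDK3 spacer fused to the Streptococcus pyogenes Cas9 gRNA scaffold. An EF-1α promoter with its first intron drives puromycin N-acetyltransferase for selecting transduced mammalian cells, and a downstream WPRE enhances transcript expression.

The plasmid does not encode Cas9, so it must be used with a separate Cas9 vector or in cells that already express Cas9. It is an individual clone corresponding to a guide from a human kinome gRNA library and is suited to knockout of PDK3 in human cells.
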