Features (pLannotate 1.2.2; 29 found; start..end, strand, type, name):
     14..80      +  CDS            small t antigen (fragment): SV40 (simian virus 40) small t antigen
    106..317     +  promoter       EF-1α core promoter: core promoter for human elongation factor EF-1α
    318..1256    +  intron         EF-1α intron A: intron upstream of the start codon of human EF-1α
   1278..1877    +  CDS            PuroR (fragment): puromycin N-acetyltransferase; pac from Streptomyces; confers resistance to puromycin
   1893..2481    +  misc_feature   WPRE: woodchuck hepatitis virus posttranscriptional regulatory element
   2532..2551    +  misc_feature   cPPT/CTS (fragment): central polypurine tract and central termination sequence of HIV-1
   2553..2786    +  LTR            3' LTR (ΔU3): self-inactivating 3' long terminal repeat (LTR) from HIV-1
   2864..2985    +  polyA_signal   SV40 poly(A) signal: SV40 polyadenylation signal
   3025..3160    +  rep_origin     SV40 ori: SV40 origin of replication
   3181..3199    -  promoter       T7 promoter: promoter for bacteriophage T7 RNA polymerase
   3207..3362    +  CDS            lacZα (fragment): LacZα fragment of β-galactosidase; lacZ fragment
   3367..3795    +  rep_origin     f1 ori (sequence partly withheld): f1 bacteriophage origin of replication; arrow indicates direction of (+) strand synthesis
   3848..3952    +  promoter       AmpR promoter: bla
   3953..4813    +  CDS            AmpR: β-lactamase; bla; confers resistance to ampicillin, carbenicillin, and related antibiotics
   4984..5572    +  rep_origin     ori: high-copy-number ColE1/pMB1/pBR322/pUC origin of replication
   5755..5847    +  CDS            lacI (fragment): lac repressor; lacI; The lac repressor binds to the lac operator to inhibit transcription in E. coli. This inhibition can be relieved by adding lactose or isopropyl-β-D-thiogalactopyranoside (IPTG).
   5860..5881    +  protein_bind   CAP binding site: CAP binding activates transcription in the presence of cAMP. E. coli catabolite activator protein
   5896..5926    +  promoter       lac promoter: promoter for the E. coli lac operon
   5934..5950    +  protein_bind   lac operator: The lac repressor binds to the lac operator to inhibit transcription in E. coli. This inhibition can be relieved by adding lactose or isopropyl-β-D-thiogalactopyranoside (IPTG). lac repressor encoded by lacI
   5995..6013    +  promoter       T3 promoter: promoter for bacteriophage T3 RNA polymerase
   6041..6267    +  promoter       RSV promoter: Rous sarcoma virus enhancer/promoter
   6268..6448    +  LTR            5' LTR (truncated): truncated 5' long terminal repeat (LTR) from HIV-1
   6495..6620    +  misc_feature   HIV-1 Ψ: packaging signal of human immunodeficiency virus type 1
   6604..6967    +  CDS            HIV-1 gag (fragment): gag protein from human immunodeficiency virus 1; gag
   7113..7346    +  misc_feature   RRE: The Rev response element (RRE) of HIV-1 allows for Rev-dependent mRNA export from the nucleus to the cytoplasm.
   7723..7749    +  CDS            Rev (fragment): human immunodeficiency virus 1 (HIV-1) Rev protein; rev; enhances nuclear export of unspliced and incompletely spliced viral mRNAs
   7753..7993    +  promoter       U6 promoter: RNA polymerase III promoter for human U6 snRNA
   8023..8098    +  misc_RNA       gRNA scaffold: guide RNA scaffold for the Streptococcus pyogenes CRISPR/Cas9 system
   8154..8271    +  misc_feature   cPPT/CTS: central polypurine tract and central termination sequence of HIV-1
>Addgene plasmid #76725 | PDK3 gRNA (BRDN0001147370) | addgene full sequence | sequence record 186382 | Addgene Assembled Sequence
CCCGGGTGCAAAGATGGATAAAGTTTTAAACAGAGAGGAATCTTTGCAGCTAATGGACCTTCTAGGTCTT
GAAAGGAGTGGGAATTGGCTCCGGTGCCCGTCAGTGGGCAGAGCGCACATCGCCCACAGTCCCCGAGAAG
TTGGGGGGAGGGGTCGGCAATTGATCCGGTGCCTAGAGAAGGTGGCGCGGGGTAAACTGGGAAAGTGATG
TCGTGTACTGGCTCCGCCTTTTTCCCGAGGGTGGGGGAGAACCGTATATAAGTGCAGTAGTCGCCGTGAA
CGTTCTTTTTCGCAACGGGTTTGCCGCCAGAACACAGGTAAGTGCCGTGTGTGGTTCCCGCGGGCCTGGC
CTCTTTACGGGTTATGGCCCTTGCGTGCCTTGAATTACTTCCACCTGGCTGCAGTACGTGATTCTTGATC
CCGAGCTTCGGGTTGGAAGTGGGTGGGAGAGTTCGAGGCCTTGCGCTTAAGGAGCCCCTTCGCCTCGTGC
TTGAGTTGAGGCCTGGCCTGGGCGCTGGGGCCGCCGCGTGCGAATCTGGTGGCACCTTCGCGCCTGTCTC
GCTGCTTTCGATAAGTCTCTAGCCATTTAAAATTTTTGATGACCTGCTGCGACGCTTTTTTTCTGGCAAG
ATAGTCTTGTAAATGCGGGCCAAGATCTGCACACTGGTATTTCGGTTTTTGGGGCCGCGGGCGGCGACGG
GGCCCGTGCGTCCCAGCGCACATGTTCGGCGAGGCGGGGCCTGCGAGCGCGGCCACCGAGAATCGGACGG
GGGTAGTCTCAAGCTGGCCGGCCTGCTCTGGTGCCTGGCCTCGCGCCGCCGTGTATCGCCCCGCCCTGGG
CGGCAAGGCTGGCCCGGTCGGCACCAGTTGCGTGAGCGGAAAGATGGCCGCTTCCCGGCCCTGCTGCAGG
GAGCTCAAAATGGAGGACGCGGCGCTCGGGAGAGCGGGCGGGTGAGTCACCCACACAAAGGAAAAGGGCC
TTTCCGTCCTCAGCCGTCGCTTCATGTGACTCCACGGAGTACCGGGCGCCGTCCAGGCACCTCGATTAGT
TCTCGAGCTTTTGGAGTACGTCGTCTTTAGGTTGGGGGGAGGGGTTTTATGCGATGGAGTTTCCCCACAC
TGAGTGGGTGGAGACTGAAGTTAGGCCAGCTTGGCACTTGATGTAATTCTCCTTGGAATTTGCCCTTTTT
GAGTTTGGATCTTGGTTCATTCTCAAGCCTCAGACAGTGGTTCAAAGTTTTTTTCTTCCATTTCAGGTGT
CGTGACGTACGGCCACCATGACCGAGTACAAGCCCACGGTGCGCCTCGCCACCCGCGACGACGTCCCCAG
GGCCGTACGCACCCTCGCCGCCGCGTTCGCCGACTACCCCGCCACGCGCCACACCGTCGATCCGGACCGC
CACATCGAGCGGGTCACCGAGCTGCAAGAACTCTTCCTCACGCGCGTCGGGCTCGACATCGGCAAGGTGT
GGGTCGCGGACGACGGCGCCGCCGTGGCGGTCTGGACCACGCCGGAGAGCGTCGAAGCGGGGGCGGTGTT
CGCCGAGATCGGCCCGCGCATGGCCGAGTTGAGCGGTTCCCGGCTGGCCGCGCAGCAACAGATGGAAGGC
CTCCTGGCGCCGCACCGGCCCAAGGAGCCCGCGTGGTTCCTGGCCACCGTCGGAGTCTCGCCCGACCACC
AGGGCAAGGGTCTGGGCAGCGCCGTCGTGCTCCCCGGAGTGGAGGCGGCCGAGCGCGCCGGGGTGCCCGC
CTTCCTGGAGACCTCCGCGCCCCGCAACCTCCCCTTCTACGAGCGGCTCGGCTTCACCGTCACCGCCGAC
GTCGAGGTGCCCGAAGGACCGCGCACCTGGTGCATGACCCGCAAGCCCGGTGCCTGAACGCGTTAAGTCG
ACAATCAACCTCTGGATTACAAAATTTGTGAAAGATTGACTGGTATTCTTAACTATGTTGCTCCTTTTAC
GCTATGTGGATACGCTGCTTTAATGCCTTTGTATCATGCTATTGCTTCCCGTATGGCTTTCATTTTCTCC
TCCTTGTATAAATCCTGGTTGCTGTCTCTTTATGAGGAGTTGTGGCCCGTTGTCAGGCAACGTGGCGTGG
TGTGCACTGTGTTTGCTGACGCAACCCCCACTGGTTGGGGCATTGCCACCACCTGTCAGCTCCTTTCCGG
GACTTTCGCTTTCCCCCTCCCTATTGCCACGGCGGAACTCATCGCCGCCTGCCTTGCCCGCTGCTGGACA
GGGGCTCGGCTGTTGGGCACTGACAATTCCGTGGTGTTGTCGGGGAAATCATCGTCCTTTCCTTGGCTGC
TCGCCTGTGTTGCCACCTGGATTCTGCGCGGGACGTCCTTCTGCTACGTCCCTTCGGCCCTCAATCCAGC
GGACCTTCCTTCCCGCGGCCTGCTGCCGGCTCTGCGGCCTCTTCCGCGTCTTCGCCTTCGCCCTCAGACG
AGTCGGATCTCCCTTTGGGCCGCCTCCCCGCGTCGACTTTAAGACCAATGACTTACAAGGCAGCTGTAGA
TCTTAGCCACTTTTTAAAAGAAAAGGGGGGACTGGAAGGGCTAATTCACTCCCAACGAAGACAAGATCTG
CTTTTTGCTTGTACTGGGTCTCTCTGGTTAGACCAGATCTGAGCCTGGGAGCTCTCTGGCTAACTAGGGA
ACCCACTGCTTAAGCCTCAATAAAGCTTGCCTTGAGTGCTTCAAGTAGTGTGTGCCCGTCTGTTGTGTGA
CTCTGGTAACTAGAGATCCCTCAGACCCTTTTAGTCAGTGTGGAAAATCTCTAGCAGTACGTATAGTAGT
TCATGTCATCTTATTATTCAGTATTTATAACTTGCAAAGAAATGAATATCAGAGAGTGAGAGGAACTTGT
TTATTGCAGCTTATAATGGTTACAAATAAAGCAATAGCATCACAAATTTCACAAATAAAGCATTTTTTTC
ACTGCATTCTAGTTGTGGTTTGTCCAAACTCATCAATGTATCTTATCATGTCTGGCTCTAGCTATCCCGC
CCCTAACTCCGCCCATCCCGCCCCTAACTCCGCCCAGTTCCGCCCATTCTCCGCCCCATGGCTGACTAAT
TTTTTTTATTTATGCAGAGGCCGAGGCCGCCTCGGCCTCTGAGCTATTCCAGAAGTAGTGAGGAGGCTTT
TTTGGAGGCCTAGGGACGTACCCAATTCGCCCTATAGTGAGTCGTATTACGCGCGCTCACTGGCCGTCGT
TTTACAACGTCGTGACTGGGAAAACCCTGGCGTTACCCAACTTAATCGCCTTGCAGCACATCCCCCTTTC
GCCAGCTGGCGTAATAGCGAAGAGGCCCGCACCGATCGCCCTTCCCAACAGTTGCGCAGCCTGAATGGCG
AATGGG
[124 nt withheld, positions 3367-3490]
C
[91 nt withheld, positions 3492-3582]
A
[49 nt withheld, positions 3584-3632]
CCTTTGACGTTGGAGTCCACGTTCTTT
[37 nt withheld, positions 3660-3696]
ACCCTATCTCGGTCTATTCTTTTGATTTATAAGGGATTTTGCCGATTTCGGCCTATTGGTTAAAAAATGA
GCTGATTTAACAAAAATTTAACGCGAATTTTAACAAAATATTAACGCTTACAATTTAGGTGGCACTTTTC
GGGGAAATGTGCGCGGAACCCCTATTTGTTTATTTTTCTAAATACATTCAAATATGTATCCGCTCATGAG
ACAATAACCCTGATAAATGCTTCAATAATATTGAAAAAGGAAGAGTATGAGTATTCAACATTTCCGTGTC
GCCCTTATTCCCTTTTTTGCGGCATTTTGCCTTCCTGTTTTTGCTCACCCAGAAACGCTGGTGAAAGTAA
AAGATGCTGAAGATCAGTTGGGTGCACGAGTGGGTTACATCGAACTGGATCTCAACAGCGGTAAGATCCT
TGAGAGTTTTCGCCCCGAAGAACGTTTTCCAATGATGAGCACTTTTAAAGTTCTGCTATGTGGCGCGGTA
TTATCCCGTATTGACGCCGGGCAAGAGCAACTCGGTCGCCGCATACACTATTCTCAGAATGACTTGGTTG
AGTACTCACCAGTCACAGAAAAGCATCTTACGGATGGCATGACAGTAAGAGAATTATGCAGTGCTGCCAT
AACCATGAGTGATAACACTGCGGCCAACTTACTTCTGACAACGATCGGAGGACCGAAGGAGCTAACCGCT
TTTTTGCACAACATGGGGGATCATGTAACTCGCCTTGATCGTTGGGAACCGGAGCTGAATGAAGCCATAC
CAAACGACGAGCGTGACACCACGATGCCTGTAGCAATGGCAACAACGTTGCGCAAACTATTAACTGGCGA
ACTACTTACTCTAGCTTCCCGGCAACAATTAATAGACTGGATGGAGGCGGATAAAGTTGCAGGACCACTT
CTGCGCTCGGCCCTTCCGGCTGGCTGGTTTATTGCTGATAAATCTGGAGCCGGTGAGCGTGGGTCTCGCG
GTATCATTGCAGCACTGGGGCCAGATGGTAAGCCCTCCCGTATCGTAGTTATCTACACGACGGGGAGTCA
GGCAACTATGGATGAACGAAATAGACAGATCGCTGAGATAGGTGCCTCACTGATTAAGCATTGGTAACTG
TCAGACCAAGTTTACTCATATATACTTTAGATTGATTTAAAACTTCATTTTTAATTTAAAAGGATCTAGG
TGAAGATCCTTTTTGATAATCTCATGACCAAAATCCCTTAACGTGAGTTTTCGTTCCACTGAGCGTCAGA
CCCCGTAGAAAAGATCAAAGGATCTTCTTGAGATCCTTTTTTTCTGCGCGTAATCTGCTGCTTGCAAACA
AAAAAACCACCGCTACCAGCGGTGGTTTGTTTGCCGGATCAAGAGCTACCAACTCTTTTTCCGAAGGTAA
CTGGCTTCAGCAGAGCGCAGATACCAAATACTGTTCTTCTAGTGTAGCCGTAGTTAGGCCACCACTTCAA
GAACTCTGTAGCACCGCCTACATACCTCGCTCTGCTAATCCTGTTACCAGTGGCTGCTGCCAGTGGCGAT
AAGTCGTGTCTTACCGGGTTGGACTCAAGACGATAGTTACCGGATAAGGCGCAGCGGTCGGGCTGAACGG
GGGGTTCGTGCACACAGCCCAGCTTGGAGCGAACGACCTACACCGAACTGAGATACCTACAGCGTGAGCT
ATGAGAAAGCGCCACGCTTCCCGAAGGGAGAAAGGCGGACAGGTATCCGGTAAGCGGCAGGGTCGGAACA
GGAGAGCGCACGAGGGAGCTTCCAGGGGGAAACGCCTGGTATCTTTATAGTCCTGTCGGGTTTCGCCACC
TCTGACTTGAGCGTCGATTTTTGTGATGCTCGTCAGGGGGGCGGAGCCTATGGAAAAACGCCAGCAACGC
GGCCTTTTTACGGTTCCTGGCCTTTTGCTGGCCTTTTGCTCACATGTTCTTTCCTGCGTTATCCCCTGAT
TCTGTGGATAACCGTATTACCGCCTTTGAGTGAGCTGATACCGCTCGCCGCAGCCGAACGACCGAGCGCA
GCGAGTCAGTGAGCGAGGAAGCGGAAGAGCGCCCAATACGCAAACCGCCTCTCCCCGCGCGTTGGCCGAT
TCATTAATGCAGCTGGCACGACAGGTTTCCCGACTGGAAAGCGGGCAGTGAGCGCAACGCAATTAATGTG
AGTTAGCTCACTCATTAGGCACCCCAGGCTTTACACTTTATGCTTCCGGCTCGTATGTTGTGTGGAATTG
TGAGCGGATAACAATTTCACACAGGAAACAGCTATGACCATGATTACGCCAAGCGCGCAATTAACCCTCA
CTAAAGGGAACAAAAGCTGGAGCTGCAAGCTTAATGTAGTCTTATGCAATACTCTTGTAGTCTTGCAACA
TGGTAACGATGAGTTAGCAACATGCCTTACAAGGAGAGAAAAAGCACCGTGCATGCCGATTGGTGGAAGT
AAGGTGGTACGATCGTGCCTTATTAGGAAGGCAACAGACGGGTCTGACATGGATTGGACGAACCACTGAA
TTGCCGCATTGCAGAGATATTGTATTTAAGTGCCTAGCTCGATACATAAACGGGTCTCTCTGGTTAGACC
AGATCTGAGCCTGGGAGCTCTCTGGCTAACTAGGGAACCCACTGCTTAAGCCTCAATAAAGCTTGCCTTG
AGTGCTTCAAGTAGTGTGTGCCCGTCTGTTGTGTGACTCTGGTAACTAGAGATCCCTCAGACCCTTTTAG
TCAGTGTGGAAAATCTCTAGCAGTGGCGCCCGAACAGGGACTTGAAAGCGAAAGGGAAACCAGAGGAGCT
CTCTCGACGCAGGACTCGGCTTGCTGAAGCGCGCACGGCAAGAGGCGAGGGGCGGCGACTGGTGAGTACG
CCAAAAATTTTGACTAGCGGAGGCTAGAAGGAGAGAGATGGGTGCGAGAGCGTCAGTATTAAGCGGGGGA
GAATTAGATCGCGATGGGAAAAAATTCGGTTAAGGCCAGGGGGAAAGAAAAAATATAAATTAAAACATAT
AGTATGGGCAAGCAGGGAGCTAGAACGATTCGCAGTTAATCCTGGCCTGTTAGAAACATCAGAAGGCTGT
AGACAAATACTGGGACAGCTACAACCATCCCTTCAGACAGGATCAGAAGAACTTAGATCATTATATAATA
CAGTAGCAACCCTCTATTGTGTGCATCAAAGGATAGAGATAAAAGACACCAAGGAAGCTTTAGACAAGAT
AGAGGAAGAGCAAAACAAAAGTAAGACCACCGCACAGCAAGCGGCCGCTGATCTTCAGACCTGGAGGAGG
AGATATGAGGGACAATTGGAGAAGTGAATTATATAAATATAAAGTAGTAAAAATTGAACCATTAGGAGTA
GCACCCACCAAGGCAAAGAGAAGAGTGGTGCAGAGAGAAAAAAGAGCAGTGGGAATAGGAGCTTTGTTCC
TTGGGTTCTTGGGAGCAGCAGGAAGCACTATGGGCGCAGCGTCAATGACGCTGACGGTACAGGCCAGACA
ATTATTGTCTGGTATAGTGCAGCAGCAGAACAATTTGCTGAGGGCTATTGAGGCGCAACAGCATCTGTTG
CAACTCACAGTCTGGGGCATCAAGCAGCTCCAGGCAAGAATCCTGGCTGTGGAAAGATACCTAAAGGATC
AACAGCTCCTGGGGATTTGGGGTTGCTCTGGAAAACTCATTTGCACCACTGCTGTGCCTTGGAATGCTAG
TTGGAGTAATAAATCTCTGGAACAGATTTGGAATCACACGACCTGGATGGAGTGGGACAGAGAAATTAAC
AATTACACAAGCTTAATACACTCCTTAATTGAAGAATCGCAAAACCAGCAAGAAAAGAATGAACAAGAAT
TATTGGAATTAGATAAATGGGCAAGTTTGTGGAATTGGTTTAACATAACAAATTGGCTGTGGTATATAAA
ATTATTCATAATGATAGTAGGAGGCTTGGTAGGTTTAAGAATAGTTTTTGCTGTACTTTCTATAGTGAAT
AGAGTTAGGCAGGGATATTCACCATTATCGTTTCAGACCCACCTCCCAACCCCGAGGGGACCCAGAGAGG
GCCTATTTCCCATGATTCCTTCATATTTGCATATACGATACAAGGCTGTTAGAGAGATAATTAGAATTAA
TTTGACTGTAAACACAAAGATATTAGTACAAAATACGTGACGTAGAAAGTAATAATTTCTTGGGTAGTTT
GCAGTTTTAAAATTATGTTTTAAAATGGACTATCATATGCTTACCGTAACTTGAAAGTATTTCGATTTCT
TGGCTTTATATATCTTGTGGAAAGGACGAAACACCGTAGCATATGAAACAGATGTGGTTTTAGAGCTAGA
AATAGCAAGTTAAAATAAGGCTAGTCCGTTATCAACTTGAAAAAGTGGCACCGAGTCGGTGCTTTTTTAA
GCTTGGCGTAACTAGATCTTGAGACAAATGGCAGTATTCATCCACAATTTTAAAAGAAAAGGGGGGATTG
GGGGGTACAGTGCAGGGGAAAGAATAGTAGACATAATAGCAACAGACATACAAACTAAAGAATTACAAAA
ACAAATTACAAAAATTCAAAATTTTCGGGTTTATTACAGGGACAGCAGAGATCCACTTTGGCGCCGGCTC
GAGGGGG
