>Addgene plasmid #76725 | PDK3 gRNA (BRDN0001147370) | depositor partial sequence | sequence record 144185 | Target Sequence
TAGCATATGAAACAGATGTG
