>Addgene plasmid #76725 | PDK3 gRNA (BRDN0001147370) | addgene partial sequence | sequence record 186381 | hU6-F
GTAGAAAGTAATAATTTCTTGGGTAGTTTGCAGTTTTAAAATTATGTTTTAAAATGGACTATCATATGCT
TACCGTAACTTGAAAGTATTTCGATTTCTTGGCTTTATATATCTTGTGGAAAGGACGAAACACCGTAGCA
TATGAAACAGATGTGGTTTTAGAGCTAGAAATAGCAAGTTAAAATAAGGCTAGTCCGTTATCAACTTGAA
AAAGTGGCACCGAGTCGGTGCTTTTTTAAGCTTGGCGTAACTAGATCTTGAGACAAATGGCAGTATTCAT
CCACAATTTTAAAAGAAAAGGGGGGATTGGGGGGTACAGTGCAGGGGAAAGAATAGTAGACATAATAGCA
ACAGACATACAAACTAAAGAATTACAAAAACAAATTACAAAAATTCAAAATTTTCGGGTTTATTACAGGG
ACAGCAGAGATCCACTTTGGCGCCGGCTCGAGGGGGCCCGGGTGCAAAGATGGATAAAGTTTTAAACAGA
GAGGAATCTTTGCAGCTAATGGACCTTCTAGGTCTTGAAAGGAGTGGGAATTGGCTCCGGTGCCCGTCAG
TGGGCAGAGC
